Addgene plasmid #98745: pRL_GI_PCB28
Purpose: For phycocyanobilin production in Saccharomyces cerevisiae. Contains integrative cassette for the yeast his1-Δ200 locus. Encodes constitutively expressed HY1 and PcyA.
Depositing lab: Bernd Müller-Röber. Depositing organization: Universitaet Potsdam. Publication: PhiReX: a programmable and red light-regulated protein expression switch for yeast. Hochrein L, Machens F, Messerschmidt K, Mueller-Roeber B. Nucleic Acids Res. 2017 Sep 6;45(15):9193-9205. doi: 10.1093/nar/gkx610. PubMed 28911120.
Backbone
  Vector backbone: pL0C_4-R
  Backbone size w/o insert (bp): 5864
  Total vector size (bp): 9733
  Modifications to backbone: Insertion of a TRP marker, Insertion of a genome integration cassette for the his1-Δ200 locus
  Vector type: Yeast Expression, Synthetic Biology
  Selectable markers: TRP1, URA3
Growth in bacteria
  Bacterial resistance: Kanamycin, 50 μg/mL
  Growth temperature: 37°C
  Growth strain: DH5alpha
  Copy number: High Copy
Gene/Insert 1
  Gene/Insert name: heme oxygenase 1 (alt name: HY1)
  Species: A. thaliana (mustard weed)
  Insert size (bp): 849
  GenBank ID: AB021858
  Entrez Gene: TED4 (a.k.a. AT2G26670, ARABIDOPSIS THALIANA HEME OXYGENASE 1, ATHO1, F18A8.4, F18A8_4, GENOMES UNCOUPLED 2, GUN2, HEME OXYGENASE, HEME OXYGENASE 1, HEME OXYGENASE 6, HO1, HY1, HY6, PLASTID HEME OXYGENASE, REVERSAL OF THE DET PHENOTYPE 4)
  Promoter: PGK1
  Cloning method: Gibson Cloning
  Sequencing primers: 5′ CGTAAAGGATGGGGAAAGAGA; 3′ GTTTAGTAGAACCTCGTG
Gene/Insert 2
  Gene/Insert name: Phycocyanobilin:ferredoxin oxidoreductase (alt name: PcyA)
  Species: Synechocystis sp. PCC 6803
  Insert size (bp): 747
  Mutation: Codon optimized for Saccharomyces cerevisiae
  Promoter: ADH1m
  Cloning method: Gibson Cloning
  Sequencing primers: 5′ CCCTTTCTTCCTTGTTTC; 3′ GGTGTGGTCAATAAGAGC
Terms and licenses: Academic/Nonprofit Terms; Industry Terms: Not Available to Industry
How to cite: pRL_GI_PCB28 was a gift from Bernd Müller-Röber (Addgene plasmid # 98745 ; http://n2t.net/addgene:98745 ; RRID:Addgene_98745)
