[The description below was written by a language model from this plasmid's Addgene catalogue record and pLannotate feature annotations shown in this document.]
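Description:
pRL_GI_PCB28 is a yeast expression and synthetic-biology plasmid built on the pL0C_4-R backbone. It equips Saccharomyces cerevisiae with the ability to make phycocyanobilin, the linear tetrapyrrole chromophore needed by phytochrome-based, red-light-responsive systems. In E. coli it is maintained at high copy from a ColE1/pUC-type origin and selected with kanamycin through a Tn5 NeoR/KanR gene driven by the AmpR promoter. The backbone also carries a yeast 2μ origin and a URA3 marker with its own promoter, which is counterselectable with 5-FOA. A TRP1 marker with its promoter was added alongside a genome integration cassette, which the record describes as targeting the his1-Δ200 locus. Short annotated fragments of the yeast genes MRM1/PET56 on one side and DED1 on the other flank the TRP1 and expression units. These fragments probably represent the homology arms for chromosomal integration, although the feature table does not label them as such.

The payload consists of two divergently oriented constitutive expression units. Arabidopsis thaliana heme oxygenase 1 (HY1/HO1) sits on the reverse strand, followed by the PGK1 terminator. The catalogue entry lists PGK1 as its promoter, but the annotation does not call that promoter in the unannotated stretch upstream of the coding sequence. On the forward strand, a yeast codon-optimized Synechocystis sp. PCC 6803 phycocyanobilin:ferredoxin oxidoreductase (PcyA) is driven by an ADH1-derived promoter (listed as ADH1m) and ends at the ADH1 terminator. HY1 opens the heme ring to give biliverdin IXα, and PcyA reduces this product to phycocyanobilin. Cells carrying the cassette therefore synthesize the chromophore themselves and do not need it supplied externally, as used in the associated light-regulated protein expression switch.
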