Features (pLannotate 1.2.2; 21 found; start..end, strand, type, name):
     11..599     +  rep_origin     ori: high-copy-number ColE1/pMB1/pBR322/pUC origin of replication
    724..1527    -  CDS            URA3: orotidine-5'-phosphate decarboxylase, required for uracil biosynthesis; S. cerevisiae URA3; yeast auxotrophic marker, counterselectable with 5-fluoroorotic acid (5-FOA)
   1528..1743    -  promoter       URA3 promoter: S. cerevisiae URA3
   1749..1772    -  promoter       tet promoter (fragment): E. coli promoter for tetracycline efflux protein gene
   1810..2190    +  CDS            RAF1 (fragment): RAF_YEAST - Experimental evidence at transcript level: Swiss-Prot protein existence level 2. Antagonizes transcriptional repression of recombinase FLP by REP1-REP2. May play a role in plasmid partitioning. From Saccharomyces cerevisiae (strain ATCC 204508 / S288c) (Baker's yeast).
   2344..3221    -  rep_origin     2μ ori: yeast 2μ plasmid origin of replication
   3232..3298    -  rep_origin     M13 ori (fragment): M13 bacteriophage origin of replication; arrow indicates direction of (+) strand synthesis
   3299..3419    +  rep_origin     RSF ori (fragment): Plasmids containing the RSF 1030 origin of replication can be propagated in E. coli cells that contain additional plasmids with compatible origins.
   3567..4361    -  CDS            NeoR/KanR: aminoglycoside phosphotransferase from Tn5; aph(3')-II (or nptII); confers resistance to neomycin, kanamycin, and G418 (Geneticin®)
   4362..4466    -  promoter       AmpR promoter: bla
   4503..4534    -  misc_feature   CEN/ARS (fragment): S. cerevisiae CEN6 centromere fused to an autonomously replicating sequence
   4565..4738    -  CDS            MRM1 (fragment): MRM1_YEAST - Also known as PET56 From Saccharomyces cerevisiae (strain ATCC 204508 / S288c) (Baker's yeast).
   4776..4877    +  promoter       TRP1 promoter: S. cerevisiae TRP1
   4878..5549    +  CDS            TRP1: TRPF_YEAST - Experimental evidence at protein level: Swiss-Prot protein existence level 1. From Saccharomyces cerevisiae (strain ATCC 204508 / S288c) (Baker's yeast).
   5797..6064    -  terminator     PGK1 terminator: S. cerevisae PGK1; transcription terminator for 3-phosphoglycerate kinase gene
   6068..6913    -  CDS            HO1: HMOX1_ARATH - Also known as GUN2, HY1, HY6, TED4. Experimental evidence at protein level: Swiss-Prot protein existence level 1. Key enzyme in the synthesis of the chromophore of the phytochrome family of plant photoreceptors. Catalyzes the opening of the heme ring to form the open-chain tetrapyrrole biliverdin IX with the release of iron and carbon monoxide (CO). Produces specifically the biliverdin IX-alpha isomer. Can form complex with heme, is ferredoxin- dependent and its activity is increased in the presence of ascorbate. Plays a role in salt acclimation signaling. May affect the plastid-
   7835..8539    +  promoter       ADH1 promoter: S. cerevisiae ADH1; promoter for alcohol dehydrogenase 1
   8546..9289    +  CDS            pcyA (sequence partly withheld): PCYA_SYNY3 - Experimental evidence at protein level: Swiss-Prot protein existence level 1. Catalyzes the four-electron reduction of biliverdin IX-alpha (2-electron reduction at both the A and D rings); the reaction proceeds via an isolatable 2-electron intermediate, 181,182-dihydrobiliverdin. From Synechocystis sp. (strain PCC 6803 / Kazusa).
   9293..9458    +  terminator     ADH1 terminator: S. cerevisiae ADH1; transcription terminator for the S. cerevisiae alcohol dehydrogenase 1 (ADH1) gene
   9474..9608    +  CDS            YO201_YEAST (fragment): Protein uncertain: Swiss-Prot protein existence level 5. From Saccharomyces cerevisiae (strain ATCC 204508 / S288c) (Baker's yeast).
   9604..9672    +  CDS            DED1 (fragment): DED1_YEAST - Also known as SPP81. Experimental evidence at protein level: Swiss-Prot protein existence level 1. ATP-binding RNA helicase involved in translation initiation. Remodels RNA in response to ADP and ATP concentrations by facilitating disruption, but also formation of RNA duplexes. Has weak ATP-dependent affinity for dsRNA, but strong ATP-dependent affinity for ssRNA. Acts as a virus host factor involved in the replication of the MBV and the L-A viruses by promoting the negative-strand RNA synthesis. May be involved in recognition of the preinitiation complex and DNA binding of the RN
>Addgene plasmid #98745 | pRL_GI_PCB28 | addgene full sequence | sequence record 189854 | Addgene NGS Result
AAGGATCTTCTTGAGATCCTTTTTTTCTGCGCGTAATCTGCTGCTTGCAAACAAAAAAACCACCGCTACC
AGCGGTGGTTTGTTTGCCGGATCAAGAGCTACCAACTCTTTTTCCGAAGGTAACTGGCTTCAGCAGAGCG
CAGATACCAAATACTGTTCTTCTAGTGTAGCCGTAGTTAGGCCACCACTTCAAGAACTCTGTAGCACCGC
CTACATACCTCGCTCTGCTAATCCTGTTACCAGTGGCTGCTGCCAGTGGCGATAAGTCGTGTCTTACCGG
GTTGGACTCAAGACGATAGTTACCGGATAAGGCGCAGCGGTCGGGCTGAACGGGGGGTTCGTGCACACAG
CCCAGCTTGGAGCGAACGACCTACACCGAACTGAGATACCTACAGCGTGAGCTATGAGAAAGCGCCACGC
TTCCCGAAGGGAGAAAGGCGGACAGGTATCCGGTAAGCGGCAGGGTCGGAACAGGAGAGCGCACGAGGGA
GCTTCCAGGGGGAAACGCCTGGTATCTTTATAGTCCTGTCGGGTTTCGCCACCTCTGACTTGAGCGTCGA
TTTTTGTGATGCTCGTCAGGGGGGCGGAGCCTATGGAAAAACGCCAGCAACGCGGCCTTTTTACGGTTCC
TGGCCTTTTGCTGGCCTTTTGCTCATGATATAATTAAATTGAAGCTCTAATTTGTGAGTTTAGTATACAT
GCATTTACTTATAATACAGTTTTTTAGTTTTGCTGGCCGCATCTTCTCAAATATGCTTCCCAGCCTGCTT
TTCTGTAACGTTCACCCTCTACCTTAGCATCCCTTCCCTTTGCAAATAGTCCTCTTCCAACAATAATAAT
GTCAGATCCTGTAGAGACCACATCATCCACGGTTCTATACTGTTGACCCAATGCGTCTCCCTTGTCATCT
AAACCCACACCGGGTGTCATAATCAACCAATCGTAACCTTCATCTCTTCCACCCATGTCTCTTTGAGCAA
TAAAGCCGATAACAAAATCTTTGTCGCTCTTCGCAATGTCAACAGTACCCTTAGTATATTCTCCAGTAGA
TAGGGAGCCCTTGCATGACAATTCTGCTAACATCAAAAGGCCTCTAGGTTCCTTTGTTACTTCTTCTGCC
GCCTGCTTCAAACCGCTAACAATACCTGGGCCCACCACACCGTGTGCATTCGTAATGTCTGCCCATTCTG
CTATTCTGTATACACCCGCAGAGTACTGCAATTTGACTGTATTACCAATGTCAGCAAATTTTCTGTCTTC
GAAGAGTAAAAAATTGTACTTGGCGGATAATGCCTTTAGCGGCTTAACTGTGCCCTCCATGGAAAAATCA
GTCAAGATATCCACATGTGTTTTTAGTAAACAAATTTTGGGACCTAATGCTTCAACTAACTCCAGTAATT
CCTTGGTGGTACGAACATCCAATGAAGCACACAAGTTTGTTTGCTTTTCGTGCATGATATTAAATAGCTT
GGCAGCAACAGGACTAGGATGAGTAGCAGCACGTTCCTTATATGTAGCTTTCGACATGATTTATCTTCGT
TTCCTGCAGGTTTTTGTTCTGTGCAGTTGGGTTAAGAATACTGGGCAATTTCATGTTTCTTCAACACTAC
ATATGCGTATATATACCAATCTAAGTCTGTGCTCCTTCCTTCGTTCTTCCTTCTGTTCGGAGATTACCGA
ATCAAAAAAATTTCAAGGAAACCGAAATCAAAAAAAAGAATAAAAAAAAAATGATGAATTGAAAAGCTAG
CTTATCGATGATAAGCTGTCAAACATGAGAATTAATTCCACGGACTATAGACTATACCTAGTATACTCCG
TCTACTGTACGATACACTTCCGCTCAGGTCCTTGTCCTTTAACGAGGCCTTACCACTCTTTTGTTACTCT
ATTGATCCAGCTCAGCAAAGGCAGTGTGATCTAAGATTCTATCTTCGCGATGTAGTAAAACTAGCTAGAC
CGAGAAAGAGACTAGAAATGCAAAAGGCACTTCTACAATGGCTGCCATCATTATTATCCGATGTGACGCT
GCAGCTTCTCAATGATATTCGAATACGCTTTGAGGAGATACAGCCTAATATCCGACAAACTGTTTTACAG
ATTTACGATCGTACTTGTTACCCATCATTGAATTTTGAACATCCGAACCTGGGAGTTTTCCCTGAAACAG
ATAGTATATTTGAACCTGTATAATAATATATAGTCTAGCGCTTTACGGAAGACAATGTATGTATTTCGGT
TCCTGGAGAAACTATTGCATCTATTGCATAGGTAATCTTGCACGTCGCATCCCCGGTTCATTTTCTGCGT
TTCCATCTTGCACTTCAATAGCATATCTTTGTTAACGAAGCATCTGTGCTTCATTTTGTAGAACAAAAAT
GCAACGCGAGAGCGCTAATTTTTCAAACAAAGAATCTGAGCTGCATTTTTACAGAACAGAAATGCAACGC
GAAAGCGCTATTTTACCAACGAAGAATCTGTGCTTCATTTTTGTAAAACAAAAATGCAACGCGAGAGCGC
TAATTTTTCAAACAAAGAATCTGAGCTGCATTTTTACAGAACAGAAATGCAACGCGAGAGCGCTATTTTA
CCAACAAAGAATCTATACTTCTTTTTTGTTCTACAAAAATGCATCCCGAGAGCGCTATTTTTCTAACAAA
GCATCTTAGATTACTTTTTTTCTCCTTTGTGCGCTCTATAATGCAGTCTCTTGATAACTTTTTGCACTGT
AGGTCCGTTAAGGTTAGAAGAAGGCTACTTTGGTGTCTATTTTCTCTTCCATAAAAAAAGCCTGACTCCA
CTTCCCGCGTTTACTGATTACTAGCGAAGCTGCGGGTGCATTTTTTCAAGATAAAGGCATCCCCGATTAT
ATTCTATACCGATGTGGATTGCGCATACTTTGTGAACAGAAAGTGATAGCGTTGATGATTCTTCATTGGT
CAGAAAATTATGAACGGTTTCTTCTATTTTGTCTCTATATACTACGTATAGGAAATGTTTACATTTTCGT
ATTGTTTTCGATTCACTCTATGAATAGTTCTTACTACAATTTTTTTGTCTAAAGAGTAATACTAGAGATA
AACATAAAAAATGTAGAGGTCGAGTTTAGATGCAAGTTCAAGGAGCGAAAGGTGGATGGGTAGGTTATAT
AGGGATATAGCACAGAGATATATAGCAAAGAGATACTTTTGAGCAATGTTTGTGGAAGCGGTATTCGCAA
TGGGAAGCTCCACCCCGGTTGATAATCAGAAAAGCCCCAAAAACAGGAAGATTGTATAAGCAAATATTTA
AATTGTAATTCTTTCCTGCGTTATCCCCTGATTCTGTGGATAACCGTATTACCGCCTTTGAGTGAGCTGA
TACCGCTCGCCGCAGCCGAACGACCGAGCGCAGCGAGTCAGTGAGCGAGGAAGCGGAAGAGGGTCTGACG
CTCAGTGGAACGAAAACTCACGTTAAGGGATTTTGGTCATGAGATTATCAAAAAGGATCTTCACCTAGAT
CCTTTTAAATTAAAAATGAAGTTTTAAATCAATCTAAAGTATATATGAGTAAACTTGGTCTGACAGTCAG
AAGAACTCGTCAAGAAGGCGATAGAAGGCGATGCGCTGCGAATCGGGAGCGGCGATACCGTAAAGCACGA
GGAAGCGGTCAGCCCATTCGCCGCCAAGCTCTTCAGCAATATCACGGGTAGCCAACGCTATGTCCTGATA
GCGGTCCGCCACACCCAGCCGGCCACAGTCGATGAATCCAGAAAAGCGGCCATTTTCCACCATGATATTC
GGCAAGCAGGCATCGCCATGAGTCACGACGAGATCCTCGCCGTCGGGCATGCTCGCCTTGAGCCTGGCGA
ACAGTTCGGCTGGCGCGAGCCCCTGATGCTCTTCGTCCAGATCATCCTGATCGACAAGACCGGCTTCCAT
CCGAGTACGTGCTCGCTCGATGCGATGTTTCGCTTGGTGGTCGAATGGGCAGGTAGCCGGATCAAGCGTA
TGCAGCCGCCGCATTGCATCAGCCATGATGGATACTTTCTCGGCAGGAGCAAGGTGAGATGACAGGAGAT
CCTGCCCCGGCACTTCGCCCAATAGCAGCCAGTCCCTTCCCGCTTCAGTGACAACGTCGAGCACAGCTGC
GCAAGGAACGCCCGTCGTGGCCAGCCACGATAGCCGCGCTGCCTCGTCTTGCAGTTCATTCAGGGCACCG
GACAGGTCGGTCTTGACAAAAAGAACCGGGCGCCCCTGCGCTGACAGCCGGAACACGGCGGCATCAGAGC
AGCCGATTGTCTGTTGTGCCCAGTCATAGCCGAATAGCCTCTCCACCCAAGCGGCCGGAGAACCTGCGTG
CAATCCATCTTGTTCAATCATACTCTTCCTTTTTCAATATTATTGAAGCATTTATCAGGGTTATTGTCTC
ATGAGCGGATACATATTTGAATGTATTTAGAAAAATAAACAAATAGGGGTTCCGCGCACATTTCCCCGAA
AAGTGCCACCTGACGTCGGACGGATCGCTTGCCTGTAACTTACACGCGCCTCGTGGCGCGCCCCTGCAGG
ATTTAAATGGCCGGCCGTTTAAACTCTTCATTCAACGTTTCCCATTGTTTTTTTCTACTATTGCTTTGCT
GTGGGAAAAACTTATCGAAAGATGACGACTTTTTCTTAATTCTCGTTTTAAGAGCTTGGTGAGCGCTAGG
AGTCACTGCCAGGTATCGTTTGAACACGGCATTAGTCAGGGAAGTCATAACACAGTCCTTTCCCGCAATT
TTCTTTTTCTATTACAATTCGGTCGAAAAAAGAAAAGGAGAGGGCCAAGAGGGAGGGCATTGGTGACTAT
TGAGCACGTGAGTATACGTGATTAAGCACACAAAGGCAGCTTGGAGTATGTCTGTTATTAATTTCACAGG
TAGTTCTGGTCCATTGGTGAAAGTTTGCGGCTTGCAGAGCACAGAGGCCGCAGAATGTGCTCTAGATTCC
GATGCTGACTTGCTGGGTATTATATGTGTGCCCAATAGAAAGAGAACAATTGACCCGGTTATTGCAAGGA
AAATTTCAAGTCTTGTAAAAGCATATAAAAATAGTTCAGGCACTCCGAAATACTTGGTTGGCGTGTTTCG
TAATCAACCTAAGGAGGATGTTTTGGCTCTGGTCAATGATTACGGCATTGATATCGTCCAACTGCACGGA
GATGAGTCGTGGCAAGAATACCAAGAGTTCCTCGGTTTGCCAGTTATTAAAAGACTCGTATTTCCAAAAG
ACTGCAACATACTACTCAGTGCAGCTTCACAGAAACCTCATTCGTTTATTCCCTTGTTTGATTCAGAAGC
AGGTGGGACAGGTGAACTTTTGGATTGGAACTCGATTTCTGACTGGGTTGGAAGGCAAGAGAGCCCCGAG
AGCTTACATTTTATGTTAGCTGGTGGACTGACGCCAGAAAATGTTGGTGATGCGCTTAGATTAAATGGCG
TTATTGGTGTTGATGTAAGCGGAGGTGTGGAGACAAATGGTGTAAAAGACTCTAACAAAATAGCAAATTT
CGTCAAAAATGCTAAGAAATAGGTTATTACTGAGTAGTATTTATTTAAGTATTGTTTGTGCACTTGCCCT
AGCGAACCAGGCTTATGCCCAGCATCGTTGCAAGCAGACTTTTGTTGCAAGTGGGATGAGCTTGGAGCAG
GAAGAATACACTATACTGGATCTAAAGAGTACAATAGATGGATAAGAATATTGGCAGCGCAAAAAGGCTT
CAAGCTTACACAACACGGTTTATTTCGAAATAATATCCTTCTCGAAAGCTTTAACGAACGCAGAATTTTC
GAGTTATTAAACTTAAAATACGCTGAACCCGAACATAGAAATATCGAATGGGAAAAAAAAACTGCATAAA
GGCATTAAAAGAGGAGCGAATTTTTTTTTAATAAAAATCTTAATAATCATTAAAAGATAAATAATAGTCT
ATATATACGTATATAAATAAAAAATATTCAAAAAATAAAATAAACTATTATTTTAGCGTAAAGGATGGGG
AAAGAGAAAAGAAAAAAATTGATCTATCGATTTCAATTCAATTCTCAGGACAATATGAGACGAAGTATCT
CACCAGAATACTTGAACGATTTCTCAGTCTCTTCCAAACAATGATTCTTTTCTTCTCTAGTCCACTCCTC
TGCAACCTTGTTCAGTTTCTCCCTAACGTTCTGCAACAATTGAGAAAGTTCGCCGTCCCATTTGTAGAAC
TCGAGTTCTTTATTATCGAGTATCCGCTCTGCCACCTTTCTGCCAATCATTCGTCCACCAGCACTATGAG
CAAAGTAGATGTTGTAGAAGTGACAAATGAATGCTTGAGGATCCTTCTCTGCTAATTCCTTTAAATATTG
AGAATATGTTTTACCAGGAGCTGTTGGTTCTGGAATCTCGTAACCTTGTTCCTTGAACCACTCCAAATCC
GTGGATAATTTCTCCGCTCTTTCCAGCCCCGTGTTCTTGAACTCGGCATAAGTTGGGAAATTGGAGTCTT
GAATAATCAGTTCAAGAGTATCATAAACCAATTTACTATCCACAAGAAACCTCAAGTAACCTTCAACAGT
AGGTTCCCATTTAGCAACAGGACGTTCCTCAATAGATTTAGTCTCTTTCTCACCTTCCTTAGCTTGATCT
TTAGTATGAAGTCTCATAGCCACAAACCTCATCTCCTCCACAAAACCCTTTGATTCTCCAGGATACCTCT
TCTTCTGCTTCTCTGCCGCAGTAGTAGCCGCAACCACCACTAAAGACGGCGACTTGTTCATGGTCATACT
CAGAATCTGAATCCTAGGTCGAAGGAAAAGTGGGTTCGGTGAGGAAGAAGAAAATTGGAATCTTGAGAGT
TGGGGATTCTTGAATATGGATAAGGATGAAGAAATCGGAGCTAAATACGCCATCATTGTTTTATATTTGT
TGTAAAAAGTAGATAATTACTTCCTTGATGATCTGTAAAAAAGAGAAAAAGAAAGCATCTAAGAACTTGA
AAAACTACGAATTAGAAAAGACCAAATATGTATTTCTTGCATTGACCAATTTATGCAAGTTTATATATAT
GTAAATGTAAGTTTCACGAGGTTCTACTAAACTAAACCACCCCCTTGGTTAGAAGAAAAGAGTGTGTGAG
AACAGGCTGTTGTTGTCACACGATTCGGACAATTCTGTTTGAAAGAGAGAGAGTAACAGTACGATCGAAC
GAACTTTGCTCTGGAGATCACAGTGGGCATCATAGCATGTGGTACTAAACCCTTTCCCGCCATTCCAGAA
CCTTCGATTGCTTGTTACAAAACCTGTGAGCCGTCGCTAGGACCTTGTTGTGTGACGAAATTGGAAGCTG
CAATCAATAGGAAGACAGGAAGTCGAGCGTGTCTGGGTTTTTTCAGTTTTGTTCTTTTTGCAAACAAATC
ACGAGCGACGGTAATTTCTTTCTCGATAAGAGGCCACGTGCTTTATGAGGGTAACATCAATTCAAGAAGG
AGGGAAACACTTCCTTTTTCTGGCCCTGATAATAGTATGAGGGTGAAGCCAAAATAAAGGATTCGCGCCC
AAATCGGCATCTTTAAATGCAGGTATGCGATAGTTCCTCACTCTTTCCTTACTCACGAGTAATTCTTGCA
AATGCCTATTATGCAGATGTTATAATATCTGTGCGCACTAGTCGGAGATTATCGAGCATACTATCACGTC
GGACAATATGGAAGGGAACTTTACACTTCTCCTATGCACATATATTAATTAAAGTCCAATGCTAGTAGAG
AAGGGGGGTAACACCCCTCCGCGCTCTTTTCCGATTTTTTTCTAAACCGTGGAATATTTCGGATATCCTT
TTGTTGTTTCCGGGTGTACAATATGGACTTCCTCTTTTCTGGCAACCAAACCCATACATCGGGATTCCTA
TAATACCTTCGTTGGTCTCCCTAACATGTAGGTGGCGGAGGGGAGATATACAATAGAACAGATACCAGAC
AAGACATAATGGGCTAAACAAGACTACACCAATTACACTGCCTCATTGATGGTGGTACATAACGAACTAA
TACTGTAGCCCTAGACTTGATAGCCATCATCATATCGAAGTTTCACTACCCTTTTTCCATTTGCCATCTA
TTGAAGTAATAATAGGCGCATGCAACTTCTTTTCTTTTTTTTTCTTTTCTCTCTCCCCCGTTGTTGTCTC
ACCATATCCGCAATGACAAAAAAATGATGGAAGACACTAAAGGAAAAAATTAACGACAAAGACAGCACCA
ACAGATGTCGTTGTTCCAGAGCTGATGAGGGGTATCTCGAAGCACACGAAACTTTTTCCTTCCTTCATTC
ACGCACACTACTCTCTAATGAGCAACGGTATACGGCCTTCCTTCCAGTTACTTGAATTTGAAATAAAAAA
AAGTTTGCTGTCTTGCTATCAAGTATAAATAGACCTGCAATTATTAATCTTTTGTTTCCTCGTCATTGTT
CTCGTTCCCTTTCTTCCTTGTTTCTTTTTCTGCACAATATTTCAAGCTATACCAAGCATACAATCAACTA
TCTCAATGGCTGTTACTGAT
[729 nt withheld, positions 8561-9289]
TAAGCGAATTTCTTATGATTTATGATTTTTATTATTAAATAAGTTATAAAAAAAATAAGTGTATACAAAT
TTTAAAGTGACTCTTAGGTTTTAAAACGAAAATTCTTATTCTTGAGTAACTCTTTCCTGTAGGTCAGGTT
GCTTTCTCAGGTATAGCATGAGGTCGCTCTTATTGACCACACCGCTTTTTCTTTTTTTTTCTCTTGAACT
CGAGAAAAAAAATATAAAAGAGATGGAGGAACGGGAAAAAGTTAGTTGTGGTGATAGGTGGCAAGTGGTA
TTCCGTAAGAACAACAAGAAAAGCATTTCATATTATGGCTGAACTGAGCGAACAAGTGCAAAATTTAAGC
ATCAACGACAACAACGAGAATGGTTATGTTCCTATTTAAATGGCGCGCCGTTTAAACCCTGCAGGGGCCG
GCCCCGTAGAAAAGATCA
